Addgene plasmid #218459: BD-pGEX5X3-SARS-CoV-2-S-tail-Lys1269Ala-His1271Ala
Purpose: Bacterial expression plasmid for the SARS-CoV-2 cytosolic tail (Lys1269Ala and His1271Ala substitutions) with an N-terminal GST tag
Depositing lab: Syed Saif Hasan. Depositing organization: University of Maryland, Baltimore. Publication: A single C-terminal residue controls SARS-CoV-2 spike trafficking and incorporation into VLPs. Dey D, Qing E, He Y, Chen Y, Jennings B, Cohn W, Singh S, Gakhar L, Schnicker NJ, Pierce BG, Whitelegge JP, Doray B, Orban J, Gallagher T, Hasan SS. Nat Commun. 2023 Dec 15;14(1):8358. doi: 10.1038/s41467-023-44076-3. PubMed 38102143.
Backbone
  Vector backbone: pGEX5X3
  Vector type: Bacterial Expression
Growth in bacteria
  Bacterial resistance: Ampicillin, 100 μg/mL
  Growth temperature: 37°C
  Growth strain: DH5alpha
  Copy number: Unknown
Gene/Insert
  Gene/Insert name: Cytosolic tail of SARS-CoV-2 spike carrying Lys1269 and His1271 substitutions and an N-terminal GST-tag (alt name: GST-SARS-CoV-2-S-tail-AxA)
  Species: SARS-CoV-2
  Mutation: Lys1269Ala and His1271Ala substitutions
  GenBank ID: 43740568 43740568
  Entrez Gene: S (a.k.a. GU280_gp02, spike glycoprotein)
  Tag / fusion protein: GST (N terminal on insert)
  Cloning method: Unknown
  Sequencing primers: 5′ pGEX Fwd
Terms and licenses: Academic/Nonprofit Terms; Industry Terms: Not Available to Industry
How to cite: BD-pGEX5X3-SARS-CoV-2-S-tail-Lys1269Ala-His1271Ala was a gift from Syed Saif Hasan (Addgene plasmid # 218459 ; http://n2t.net/addgene:218459 ; RRID:Addgene_218459)
