[The description below was written by a language model from this plasmid's Addgene catalogue record and pLannotate feature annotations shown in this document.]
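Description:
BD-pGEX5X3-SARS-CoV-2-S-tail-Lys1269Ala-His1271Ala is a 5,059-nt bacterial expression plasmid built on the pGEX5X3 backbone. It produces the cytosolic tail of the SARS-CoV-2 spike glycoprotein as a fusion to an N-terminal glutathione S-transferase (GST) tag. It is propagated in E. coli through a ColE1/pMB1-type origin and selected with ampicillin via the β-lactamase (AmpR) gene and its own promoter. Short annotated fragments of rop, bom and yciV, together with a lac promoter/operator–lacZα segment downstream of lacI, are backbone remnants and do not belong to the expression unit.

Expression is driven by the hybrid tac promoter followed by a lac operator. The plasmid also carries lacI under its native promoter, so the lac repressor it supplies keeps transcription off until IPTG is added. The Schistosoma japonicum GST coding sequence sits immediately downstream of the operator. The spike tail itself is not called as a separate feature in the automated annotation, but it would lie in the unannotated stretch just after GST, consistent with the N-terminal tag placement given in the catalogue entry. The insert carries Lys1269Ala and His1271Ala substitutions, and its alternative name, "AxA", reflects the replacement of these two residues near the extreme C-terminus of spike.

The GST moiety allows affinity capture of the fusion on glutathione resin, which suits both purification and pull-down binding assays. The associated publication concerns how C-terminal residues of spike control its trafficking and incorporation into virus-like particles. This double-alanine variant therefore most likely serves as a mutant for comparison in such studies, although the record does not describe the specific experiments.
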