Features (pLannotate 1.2.2; 16 found; start..end, strand, type, name):
     67..183     -  CDS            yciV (fragment): RNAAM_ECOLI - Also known as trpH From Escherichia coli (strain K12).
    259..287     +  promoter       tac promoter: strong E. coli promoter; hybrid between the trp and lac UV5 promoters
    295..311     +  protein_bind   lac operator: The lac repressor binds to the lac operator to inhibit transcription in E. coli. This inhibition can be relieved by adding lactose or isopropyl-β-D-thiogalactopyranoside (IPTG). lac repressor encoded by lacI
    334..987     +  CDS            GST26_SCHJA: Experimental evidence at protein level: Swiss-Prot protein existence level 1. GST isoenzymes appear to play a central role in the parasite detoxification system. Other functions are also suspected including a role in increasing the solubility of haematin in the parasite gut. From Schistosoma japonicum (Blood fluke).
   1152..1191    +  CDS            rop (fragment): Rop protein, which maintains plasmids at low copy number; rop
   1293..1333    +  misc_feature   bom (fragment): basis of mobility region from pBR322
   1438..1542    +  promoter       AmpR promoter: bla
   1543..2403    +  CDS            AmpR: β-lactamase; bla; confers resistance to ampicillin, carbenicillin, and related antibiotics
   2574..3162    +  rep_origin     ori: high-copy-number ColE1/pMB1/pBR322/pUC origin of replication
   3348..3399    -  misc_feature   bom (fragment): basis of mobility region from pBR322
   3406..3483    +  promoter       lacI promoter: lacI
   3484..4566    +  CDS            lacI: lac repressor; lacI; The lac repressor binds to the lac operator to inhibit transcription in E. coli. This inhibition can be relieved by adding lactose or isopropyl-β-D-thiogalactopyranoside (IPTG).
   4579..4600    +  protein_bind   CAP binding site: CAP binding activates transcription in the presence of cAMP. E. coli catabolite activator protein
   4615..4645    +  promoter       lac promoter: promoter for the E. coli lac operon
   4653..4669    +  protein_bind   lac operator: The lac repressor binds to the lac operator to inhibit transcription in E. coli. This inhibition can be relieved by adding lactose or isopropyl-β-D-thiogalactopyranoside (IPTG). lac repressor encoded by lacI
   4689..4862    +  CDS            lacZα: LacZα fragment of β-galactosidase; lacZ fragment
>Addgene plasmid #218459 | BD-pGEX5X3-SARS-CoV-2-S-tail-Lys1269Ala-His1271Ala | addgene full sequence | sequence record 466902 | Addgene NGS Result
CTCGCTCACATTTAATGTTGATGAAAGCTGGCTACAGGAAGGCCAGACGCGAATTATTTTTGATGGCGTT
GGAATTAGCTTATCGACTGCACGGTGCACCAATGCTTCTGGCGTCAGGCAGCCATCGGAAGCTGTGGTAT
GGCTGTGCAGGTCGTAAATCACTGCATAATTCGTGTCGCTCAAGGCGCACTCCCGTTCTGGATAATGTTT
TTTGCGCCGACATCATAACGGTTCTGGCAAATATTCTGAAATGAGCTGTTGACAATTAATCATCGGCTCG
TATAATGTGTGGAATTGTGAGCGGATAACAATTTCACACAGGAAACAGTATTCATGTCCCCTATACTAGG
TTATTGGAAAATTAAGGGCCTTGTGCAACCCACTCGACTTCTTTTGGAATATCTTGAAGAAAAATATGAA
GAGCATTTGTATGAGCGCGATGAAGGTGATAAATGGCGAAACAAAAAGTTTGAATTGGGTTTGGAGTTTC
CCAATCTTCCTTATTATATTGATGGTGATGTTAAATTAACACAGTCTATGGCCATCATACGTTATATAGC
TGACAAGCACAACATGTTGGGTGGTTGTCCAAAAGAGCGTGCAGAGATTTCAATGCTTGAAGGAGCGGTT
TTGGATATTAGATACGGTGTTTCGAGAATTGCATATAGTAAAGACTTTGAAACTCTCAAAGTTGATTTTC
TTAGCAAGCTACCTGAAATGCTGAAAATGTTCGAAGATCGTTTATGTCATAAAACATATTTAAATGGTGA
TCATGTAACCCATCCTGACTTCATGTTGTATGACGCTCTTGATGTTGTTTTATACATGGACCCAATGTGC
CTGGATGCGTTCCCAAAATTAGTTTGTTTTAAAAAACGTATTGAAGCTATCCCACAAATTGATAAGTACT
TGAAATCCAGCAAGTATATAGCATGGCCTTTGCAGGGCTGGCAAGCCACGTTTGGTGGTGGCGACCATCC
TCCAAAATCGGATCTGATCGAAGGTCGTGGGATCCCCAGGAATTCCCTCAAGGGCTGTTGTTCTTGTGGA
TCCTGCTGCAAATTTGATGAAGACGACTCTGAGCCAGTGCTCAAAGGAGTCGCATTAGCTTACACATAAC
TCGAGCGGCCGCATCGTGACTGACTGACGATCTGCCTCGCGCGTTTCGGTGATGACGGTGAAAACCTCTG
ACACATGCAGCTCCCGGAGACGGTCACAGCTTGTCTGTAAGCGGATGCCGGGAGCAGACAAGCCCGTCAG
GGCGCGTCAGCGGGTGTTGGCGGGTGTCGGGGCGCAGCCATGACCCAGTCACGTAGCGATAGCGGAGTGT
ATAATTCTTGAAGACGAAAGGGCCTCGTGATACGCCTATTTTTATAGGTTAATGTCATGATAATAATGGT
TTCTTAGACGTCAGGTGGCACTTTTCGGGGAAATGTGCGCGGAACCCCTATTTGTTTATTTTTCTAAATA
CATTCAAATATGTATCCGCTCATGAGACAATAACCCTGATAAATGCTTCAATAATATTGAAAAAGGAAGA
GTATGAGTATTCAACATTTCCGTGTCGCCCTTATTCCCTTTTTTGCGGCATTTTGCCTTCCTGTTTTTGC
TCACCCAGAAACGCTGGTGAAAGTAAAAGATGCTGAAGATCAGTTGGGTGCACGAGTGGGTTACATCGAA
CTGGATCTCAACAGCGGTAAGATCCTTGAGAGTTTTCGCCCCGAAGAACGTTTTCCAATGATGAGCACTT
TTAAAGTTCTGCTATGTGGCGCGGTATTATCCCGTGTTGACGCCGGGCAAGAGCAACTCGGTCGCCGCAT
ACACTATTCTCAGAATGACTTGGTTGAGTACTCACCAGTCACAGAAAAGCATCTTACGGATGGCATGACA
GTAAGAGAATTATGCAGTGCTGCCATAACCATGAGTGATAACACTGCGGCCAACTTACTTCTGACAACGA
TCGGAGGACCGAAGGAGCTAACCGCTTTTTTGCACAACATGGGGGATCATGTAACTCGCCTTGATCGTTG
GGAACCGGAGCTGAATGAAGCCATACCAAACGACGAGCGTGACACCACGATGCCTGCAGCAATGGCAACA
ACGTTGCGCAAACTATTAACTGGCGAACTACTTACTCTAGCTTCCCGGCAACAATTAATAGACTGGATGG
AGGCGGATAAAGTTGCAGGACCACTTCTGCGCTCGGCCCTTCCGGCTGGCTGGTTTATTGCTGATAAATC
TGGAGCCGGTGAGCGTGGGTCTCGCGGTATCATTGCAGCACTGGGGCCAGATGGTAAGCCCTCCCGTATC
GTAGTTATCTACACGACGGGGAGTCAGGCAACTATGGATGAACGAAATAGACAGATCGCTGAGATAGGTG
CCTCACTGATTAAGCATTGGTAACTGTCAGACCAAGTTTACTCATATATACTTTAGATTGATTTAAAACT
TCATTTTTAATTTAAAAGGATCTAGGTGAAGATCCTTTTTGATAATCTCATGACCAAAATCCCTTAACGT
GAGTTTTCGTTCCACTGAGCGTCAGACCCCGTAGAAAAGATCAAAGGATCTTCTTGAGATCCTTTTTTTC
TGCGCGTAATCTGCTGCTTGCAAACAAAAAAACCACCGCTACCAGCGGTGGTTTGTTTGCCGGATCAAGA
GCTACCAACTCTTTTTCCGAAGGTAACTGGCTTCAGCAGAGCGCAGATACCAAATACTGTCCTTCTAGTG
TAGCCGTAGTTAGGCCACCACTTCAAGAACTCTGTAGCACCGCCTACATACCTCGCTCTGCTAATCCTGT
TACCAGTGGCTGCTGCCAGTGGCGATAAGTCGTGTCTTACCGGGTTGGACTCAAGACGATAGTTACCGGA
TAAGGCGCAGCGGTCGGGCTGAACGGGGGGTTCGTGCACACAGCCCAGCTTGGAGCGAACGACCTACACC
GAACTGAGATACCTACAGCGTGAGCTATGAGAAAGCGCCACGCTTCCCGAAGGGAGAAAGGCGGACAGGT
ATCCGGTAAGCGGCAGGGTCGGAACAGGAGAGCGCACGAGGGAGCTTCCAGGGGGAAACGCCTGGTATCT
TTATAGTCCTGTCGGGTTTCGCCACCTCTGACTTGAGCGTCGATTTTTGTGATGCTCGTCAGGGGGGCGG
AGCCTATGGAAAAACGCCAGCAACGCGGCCTTTTTACGGTTCCTGGCCTTTTGCTGGCCTTTTGCTCACA
TGTTCTTTCCTGCGTTATCCCCTGATTCTGTGGATAACCGTATTACCGCCTTTGAGTGAGCTGATACCGC
TCGCCGCAGCCGAACGACCGAGCGCAGCGAGTCAGTGAGCGAGGAAGCGGAAGAGCGCCTGATGCGGTAT
TTTCTCCTTACGCATCTGTGCGGTATTTCACACCGCATAAATTCCGACACCATCGAATGGCGCAAAACCT
TTCGCGGTATGGCATGATAGCGCCCGGAAGAGAGTCAATTCAGGGTGGTGAATGTGAAACCAGTAACGTT
ATACGATGTCGCAGAGTATGCCGGTGTCTCTTATCAGACCGTTTCCCGCGTGGTGAACCAGGCCAGCCAC
GTTTCTGCGAAAACGCGGGAAAAAGTGGAAGCGGCGATGGCGGAGCTGAATTACATTCCCAACCGCGTGG
CACAACAACTGGCGGGCAAACAGTCGTTGCTGATTGGCGTTGCCACCTCCAGTCTGGCCCTGCACGCGCC
GTCGCAAATTGTCGCGGCGATTAAATCTCGCGCCGATCAACTGGGTGCCAGCGTGGTGGTGTCGATGGTA
GAACGAAGCGGCGTCGAAGCCTGTAAAGCGGCGGTGCACAATCTTCTCGCGCAACGCGTCAGTGGGCTGA
TCATTAACTATCCGCTGGATGACCAGGATGCCATTGCTGTGGAAGCTGCCTGCACTAATGTTCCGGCGTT
ATTTCTTGATGTCTCTGACCAGACACCCATCAACAGTATTATTTTCTCCCATGAAGACGGTACGCGACTG
GGCGTGGAGCATCTGGTCGCATTGGGTCACCAGCAAATCGCGCTGTTAGCGGGCCCATTAAGTTCTGTCT
CGGCGCGTCTGCGTCTGGCTGGCTGGCATAAATATCTCACTCGCAATCAAATTCAGCCGATAGCGGAACG
GGAAGGCGACTGGAGTGCCATGTCCGGTTTTCAACAAACCATGCAAATGCTGAATGAGGGCATCGTTCCC
ACTGCGATGCTGGTTGCCAACGATCAGATGGCGCTGGGCGCAATGCGCGCCATTACCGAGTCCGGGCTGC
GCGTTGGTGCGGATATCTCGGTAGTGGGATACGACGATACCGAAGACAGCTCATGTTATATCCCGCCGTT
AACCACCATCAAACAGGATTTTCGCCTGCTGGGGCAAACCAGCGTGGACCGCTTGCTGCAACTCTCTCAG
GGCCAGGCGGTGAAGGGCAATCAGCTGTTGCCCGTCTCACTGGTGAAAAGAAAAACCACCCTGGCGCCCA
ATACGCAAACCGCCTCTCCCCGCGCGTTGGCCGATTCATTAATGCAGCTGGCACGACAGGTTTCCCGACT
GGAAAGCGGGCAGTGAGCGCAACGCAATTAATGTAAGTTAGCTCACTCATTAGGCACCCCAGGCTTTACA
CTTTATGCTTCCGGCTCGTATGTTGTGTGGAATTGTGAGCGGATAACAATTTCACACAGGAAACAGCTAT
GACCATGATTACGGATTCACTGGCCGTCGTTTTACAACGTCGTGACTGGGAAAACCCTGGCGTTACCCAA
CTTAATCGCCTTGCAGCACATCCCCCTTTCGCCAGCTGGCGTAATAGCGAAGAGGCCCGCACCGATCGCC
CTTCCCAACAGTTGCGCAGCCTGAATGGCGAATGGCGCTTTGCCTGGTTTCCGGCACCAGAAGCGGTGCC
GGAAAGCTGGCTGGAGTGCGATCTTCCTGAGGCCGATACTGTCGTCGTCCCCTCAAACTGGCAGATGCAC
GGTTACGATGCGCCCATCTACACCAACGTGACCTATCCCATTACGGTCAATCCGCCGTTTGTTCCCACGG
AGAATCCGACGGGTTGTTA
